Addgene plasmid #182337: CMV-FOXA1-T2A-eGFP
Depositing lab: Jennifer Mitchell. Publication: Epigenetic reprogramming of a distal developmental enhancer cluster drives SOX2 overexpression in breast and lung adenocarcinoma. Abatti LE, Lado-Fernandez P, Huynh L, Collado M, Hoffman MM, Mitchell JA. Nucleic Acids Res. 2023 Sep 22:gkad734. doi: 10.1093/nar/gkad734. PubMed 37738673.
Backbone
  Vector backbone: pcDNA3.3-TOPO
  Backbone manufacturer: Invitrogen
  Backbone size w/o insert (bp): 6159
  Total vector size (bp): 7575
  Modifications to backbone: Inserted T2A-eGFP at 3' terminal of MCS.
  Vector type: Mammalian Expression
  Selectable markers: Neomycin (select with G418)
Growth in bacteria
  Bacterial resistance: Ampicillin, 100 μg/mL
  Growth temperature: 37°C
  Growth strain: DH5alpha
  Copy number: High Copy
Gene/Insert
  Gene/Insert name: Forkhead Box A1 (alt name: FOXA1)
  Species: H. sapiens (human)
  Insert size (bp): 1416
  GenBank ID: NM_004496
  Entrez Gene: FOXA1 (a.k.a. HNF3A, TCF3A)
  Promoter: CMV
  Tag / fusion protein: T2A-eGFP (C terminal on insert)
  Cloning method: Gibson Cloning
  Sequencing primers: 5′ TAGAAGACACCGGGACCGAT; 3′ GGATTCTCCTCCACGTCACC
Resource information
  A portion of this plasmid was derived from a plasmid made by: FOXA1 was subcloned from Harvard Institute of Proteomics (HsCD00082189)
Terms and licenses: Academic/Nonprofit Terms; Industry Terms: Not Available to Industry
How to cite: CMV-FOXA1-T2A-eGFP was a gift from Jennifer Mitchell (Addgene plasmid # 182337 ; http://n2t.net/addgene:182337 ; RRID:Addgene_182337)
