[The description below was written by a language model from this plasmid's Addgene catalogue record and pLannotate feature annotations shown in this document.]
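Description:
CMV-FOXA1-T2A-eGFP is a 7,575 bp mammalian expression plasmid built on the Invitrogen pcDNA3.3-TOPO backbone, which was modified by inserting a T2A-eGFP module at the 3′ end of the cloning site. It is maintained in E. coli through a high-copy ColE1/pUC-type origin with ampicillin selection (β-lactamase under its own promoter). It also carries an f1 phage origin. For selection in mammalian cells, an SV40 enhancer/early promoter drives the neomycin phosphotransferase gene, followed by an SV40 polyadenylation signal, so that G418 can be used to select stable transfectants. The annotation also picks up small backbone remnants, including fragments of ble, lacI, bom and a bGH poly(A) signal, along with lac promoter/operator elements. None of these has a stated role in the design.

The payload is the 1,416 bp human FOXA1 coding sequence, subcloned from an existing cDNA clone by Gibson assembly. FOXA1 is a forkhead "pioneer" transcription factor that can open compacted chromatin at enhancers and promoters. The human cytomegalovirus immediate early enhancer and promoter drive a single transcript in which FOXA1 is joined in frame to EGFP by a T2A peptide. The T2A is not annotated separately but corresponds to the short gap between the two coding sequences. An HSV thymidine kinase polyadenylation signal terminates the transcript. Ribosome skipping at T2A yields separate FOXA1 and EGFP proteins, so green fluorescence marks transfected cells without a bulky tag on the transcription factor, apart from the short T2A remnant left at its C-terminus. The construct is suited to FOXA1 overexpression in mammalian cells, and the associated publication studies enhancer reprogramming and SOX2 overexpression in breast and lung adenocarcinoma.
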