Features (pLannotate 1.2.2; 19 found; start..end, strand, type, name):
     70..449     +  enhancer       CMV enhancer: human cytomegalovirus immediate early enhancer
    450..653     +  promoter       CMV promoter: human cytomegalovirus (CMV) immediate early promoter
    749..2164    +  CDS            FOXA1: FOXA1_HUMAN - Also known as HNF3A, TCF3A. Experimental evidence at protein level: Swiss-Prot protein existence level 1. Transcription factor that is involved in embryonic development, establishment of tissue-specific gene expression and regulation of gene expression in differentiated tissues. Is thought to act as a 'pioneer' factor opening the compacted chromatin for other proteins through interactions with nucleosomal core histones and thereby replacing linker histones at target enhancer and/or promoter sites. Binds DNA with the consensus sequence 5'- [AC]A[AT]T[AG]TT[GT][AG][CT]T[CT]-3' (By
   2231..2944    +  CDS            EGFP: EGFP is a basic (constitutively fluorescent) green fluorescent protein published in 1996, derived from Aequorea victoria. It is reported to be a rapidly-maturing weak dimer with moderate acid sensitivity.
   3025..3073    +  polyA_signal   HSV TK poly(A) signal: herpes simplex virus thymidine kinase polyadenylation signal (Cole and Stacy, 1985)
   3164..3180    -  polyA_signal   bGH poly(A) signal (fragment): bovine growth hormone polyadenylation signal
   3275..3703    +  rep_origin     f1 ori (sequence partly withheld): f1 bacteriophage origin of replication; arrow indicates direction of (+) strand synthesis
   3717..4046    +  promoter       SV40 promoter: SV40 enhancer and early promoter
   4113..4904    +  CDS            neo: KKA2_KLEPN - Also known as kan, nptII. Experimental evidence at protein level: Swiss-Prot protein existence level 1. Resistance to kanamycin, neomycin, paromomycin, ribostamycin, butirosin and gentamicin B. From Klebsiella pneumoniae.
   4930..5088    +  CDS            ble (fragment): BLE_KLEPN - Experimental evidence at protein level: Swiss-Prot protein existence level 1. Binding protein with a strong affinity to the bleomycin family of antibiotics. Binds to CL990; an antimitotic-antibiotic compound. From Klebsiella pneumoniae.
   5083..5204    +  polyA_signal   SV40 poly(A) signal: SV40 polyadenylation signal
   5277..5293    -  protein_bind   lac operator: The lac repressor binds to the lac operator to inhibit transcription in E. coli. This inhibition can be relieved by adding lactose or isopropyl-β-D-thiogalactopyranoside (IPTG). lac repressor encoded by lacI
   5301..5331    -  promoter       lac promoter: promoter for the E. coli lac operon
   5346..5367    -  protein_bind   CAP binding site: CAP binding activates transcription in the presence of cAMP. E. coli catabolite activator protein
   5380..5472    -  CDS            lacI (fragment): lac repressor; lacI; The lac repressor binds to the lac operator to inhibit transcription in E. coli. This inhibition can be relieved by adding lactose or isopropyl-β-D-thiogalactopyranoside (IPTG).
   5655..6243    -  rep_origin     ori: high-copy-number ColE1/pMB1/pBR322/pUC origin of replication
   6414..7274    -  CDS            AmpR: β-lactamase; bla; confers resistance to ampicillin, carbenicillin, and related antibiotics
   7275..7379    -  promoter       AmpR promoter: bla
   7438..7490    -  misc_feature   bom (fragment): basis of mobility region from pBR322
>Addgene plasmid #182337 | CMV-FOXA1-T2A-eGFP | addgene full sequence | sequence record 356297 | Addgene NGS Result
GCATGAAGAATCTGCTTAGGGTTAGGCGTTTTGCGCTGCTTCGCGATGTACGGGCCAGATATACGCGTTG
ACATTGATTATTGACTAGTTATTAATAGTAATCAATTACGGGGTCATTAGTTCATAGCCCATATATGGAG
TTCCGCGTTACATAACTTACGGTAAATGGCCCGCCTGGCTGACCGCCCAACGACCCCCGCCCATTGACGT
CAATAATGACGTATGTTCCCATAGTAACGCCAATAGGGACTTTCCATTGACGTCAATGGGTGGAGTATTT
ACGGTAAACTGCCCACTTGGCAGTACATCAAGTGTATCATATGCCAAGTACGCCCCCTATTGACGTCAAT
GACGGTAAATGGCCCGCCTGGCATTATGCCCAGTACATGACCTTATGGGACTTTCCTACTTGGCAGTACA
TCTACGTATTAGTCATCGCTATTACCATGGTGATGCGGTTTTGGCAGTACATCAATGGGCGTGGATAGCG
GTTTGACTCACGGGGATTTCCAAGTCTCCACCCCATTGACGTCAATGGGAGTTTGTTTTGGCACCAAAAT
CAACGGGACTTTCCAAAATGTCGTAACAACTCCGCCCCATTGACGCAAATGGGCGGTAGGCGTGTACGGT
GGGAGGTCTATATAAGCAGAGCTCGTTTAGTGAACCGTCAGATCGCCTGGAGACGCCATCCACGCTGTTT
TGACCTCCATAGAAGACACCGGGACCGATCCAGCCTCCGGACTCTAGAATGTTAGGAACTGTGAAGATGG
AAGGGCATGAAACCAGCGACTGGAACAGCTACTACGCAGACACGCAGGAGGCCTACTCCTCCGTCCCGGT
CAGCAACATGAACTCAGGCCTGGGCTCCATGAACTCCATGAACACCTACATGACCATGAACACCATGACT
ACGAGCGGCAACATGACCCCGGCGTCCTTCAACATGTCCTATGCCAACCCGGGCCTAGGGGCCGGCCTGA
GTCCCGGCGCAGTAGCCGGCATGCCGGGGGGCTCGGCGGGCGCCATGAACAGCATGACTGCGGCCGGCGT
GACGGCCATGGGTACGGCGCTGAGCCCGAGCGGCATGGGCGCCATGGGTGCGCAGCAGGCGGCCTCCATG
AATGGCCTGGGCCCCTACGCGGCCGCCATGAACCCGTGCATGAGCCCCATGGCGTACGCGCCGTCCAACC
TGGGCCGCAGCCGCGCGGGCGGCGGCGGCGACGCCAAGACGTTCAAGCGCAGCTACCCGCACGCCAAGCC
GCCCTACTCGTACATCTCGCTCATCACCATGGCCATCCAGCAGGCGCCCAGCAAGATGCTCACGCTGAGC
GAGATCTACCAGTGGATCATGGACCTCTTCCCCTATTACCGGCAGAACCAGCAGCGCTGGCAGAACTCCA
TCCGCCACTCGCTGTCCTTCAATGACTGCTTCGTCAAGGTGGCACGCTCCCCGGACAAGCCGGGCAAGGG
CTCCTACTGGACGCTGCACCCGGACTCCGGCAACATGTTCGAGAACGGCTGCTACTTGCGCCGCCAGAAG
CGCTTCAAGTGCGAGAAGCAGCCGGGGGCCGGCGGCGGGGGCGGGAGCGGAAGCGGGGGCAGCGGCGCCA
AGGGCGGCCCTGAGAGCCGCAAGGACCCCTCTGGCGCCTCTAACCCCAGCGCCGACTCGCCCCTCCATCG
GGGTGTGCACGGGAAGACCGGCCAGCTAGAGGGCGCGCCGGCCCCCGGGCCCGCCGCCAGCCCCCAGACT
CTGGACCACAGTGGGGCGACGGCGACAGGGGGCGCCTCGGAGTTGAAGACTCCAGCCTCCTCAACTGCGC
CCCCCATAAGCTCCGGGCCCGGGGCGCTGGCCTCTGTGCCCGCCTCTCACCCGGCACACGGCTTGGCACC
CCACGAGTCCCAGCTGCACCTGAAAGGGGACCCCCACTACTCCTTCAACCACCCGTTCTCCATCAACAAC
CTCATGTCCTCCTCGGAGCAGCAGCATAAGCTGGACTTCAAGGCATACGAACAGGCACTGCAATACTCGC
CTTACGGCTCTACGTTGCCCGCCAGCCTGCCTCTAGGCAGCGCCTCGGTGACCACCAGGAGCCCCATCGA
GCCCTCAGCCCTGGAGCCGGCGTACTACCAAGGTGTGTATTCCAGACCCGTCCTAAACACTTCCGCTAGC
GAGGGCAGAGGAAGTCTTCTAACATGCGGTGACGTGGAGGAGAATCCCGGCCCTGGTACCGTGAGCAAGG
GCGAGGAGCTGTTCACCGGGGTGGTGCCCATCCTGGTCGAGCTGGACGGCGACGTAAACGGCCACAAGTT
CAGCGTGTCCGGCGAGGGCGAGGGCGATGCCACCTACGGCAAGCTGACCCTGAAGTTCATCTGCACCACC
GGCAAGCTGCCCGTGCCCTGGCCCACCCTCGTGACCACCCTGACCTACGGCGTGCAGTGCTTCAGCCGCT
ACCCCGACCACATGAAGCAGCACGACTTCTTCAAGTCCGCCATGCCCGAAGGCTACGTCCAGGAGCGCAC
CATCTTCTTCAAGGACGACGGCAACTACAAGACCCGCGCCGAGGTGAAGTTCGAGGGCGACACCCTGGTG
AACCGCATCGAGCTGAAGGGCATCGACTTCAAGGAGGACGGCAACATCCTGGGGCACAAGCTGGAGTACA
ACTACAACAGCCACAACGTCTATATCATGGCCGACAAGCAGAAGAACGGCATCAAGGTGAACTTCAAGAT
CCGCCACAACATCGAGGACGGCAGCGTGCAGCTCGCCGACCACTACCAGCAGAACACCCCCATCGGCGAC
GGCCCCGTGCTGCTGCCCGACAACCACTACCTGAGCACCCAGTCCGCCCTGAGCAAAGACCCCAACGAGA
AGCGCGATCACATGGTCCTGCTGGAGTTCGTGACCGCCGCCGGGATCACTCTCGGCATGGACGAGCTGTA
CAAGACCGGTTAGTAATGAGTTTAAACGGGGGAGGCTAACTGAAACACGGAAGGAGACAATACCGGAAGG
AACCCGCGCTATGACGGCAATAAAAAGACAGAATAAAACGCACGGGTGTTGGGTCGTTTGTTCATAAACG
CGGGGTTCGGTCCCAGGGCTGGCACTCTGTCGATACCCCACCGAGACCCCATTGGGGCCAATACGCCCGC
GTTTCTTCCTTTTCCCCACCCCACCCCCCAAGTTCGGGTGAAGGCCCAGGGCTCGCAGCCAACGTCGGGG
CGGCAGGCCCTGCCATAGCAGATCTGCGCAGCTGGGGCTCTAGGGGGTATCCCC
[124 nt withheld, positions 3275-3398]
C
[91 nt withheld, positions 3400-3490]
A
[49 nt withheld, positions 3492-3540]
CCTTTGACGTTGGAGTCCACGTTCTTT
[37 nt withheld, positions 3568-3604]
ACCCTATCTCGGTCTATTCTTTTGATTTATAAGGGATTTTGCCGATTTCGGCCTATTGGTTAAAAAATGA
GCTGATTTAACAAAAATTTAACGCGAATTAATTCTGTGGAATGTGTGTCAGTTAGGGTGTGGAAAGTCCC
CAGGCTCCCCAGCAGGCAGAAGTATGCAAAGCATGCATCTCAATTAGTCAGCAACCAGGTGTGGAAAGTC
CCCAGGCTCCCCAGCAGGCAGAAGTATGCAAAGCATGCATCTCAATTAGTCAGCAACCATAGTCCCGCCC
CTAACTCCGCCCATCCCGCCCCTAACTCCGCCCAGTTCCGCCCATTCTCCGCCCCATGGCTGACTAATTT
TTTTTATTTATGCAGAGGCCGAGGCCGCCTCTGCCTCTGAGCTATTCCAGAAGTAGTGAGGAGGCTTTTT
TGGAGGCCTAGGCTTTTGCAAAAAGCTCCCGGGAGCTTGTATATCCATTTTCGGATCTGATCAAGAGACA
GGATGAGGATCGTTTCGCATGATTGAACAAGATGGATTGCACGCAGGTTCTCCGGCCGCTTGGGTGGAGA
GGCTATTCGGCTATGACTGGGCACAACAGACAATCGGCTGCTCTGATGCCGCCGTGTTCCGGCTGTCAGC
GCAGGGGCGCCCGGTTCTTTTTGTCAAGACCGACCTGTCCGGTGCCCTGAATGAACTGCAGGACGAGGCA
GCGCGGCTATCGTGGCTGGCCACGACGGGCGTTCCTTGCGCAGCTGTGCTCGACGTTGTCACTGAAGCGG
GAAGGGACTGGCTGCTATTGGGCGAAGTGCCGGGGCAGGATCTCCTGTCATCTCACCTTGCTCCTGCCGA
GAAAGTATCCATCATGGCTGATGCAATGCGGCGGCTGCATACGCTTGATCCGGCTACCTGCCCATTCGAC
CACCAAGCGAAACATCGCATCGAGCGAGCACGTACTCGGATGGAAGCCGGTCTTGTCGATCAGGATGATC
TGGACGAAGAGCATCAGGGGCTCGCGCCAGCCGAACTGTTCGCCAGGCTCAAGGCGCGCATGCCCGACGG
CGAGGATCTCGTCGTGACCCATGGCGATGCCTGCTTGCCGAATATCATGGTGGAAAATGGCCGCTTTTCT
GGATTCATCGACTGTGGCCGGCTGGGTGTGGCGGACCGCTATCAGGACATAGCGTTGGCTACCCGTGATA
TTGCTGAAGAGCTTGGCGGCGAATGGGCTGACCGCTTCCTCGTGCTTTACGGTATCGCCGCTCCCGATTC
GCAGCGCATCGCCTTCTATCGCCTTCTTGACGAGTTCTTCTGAGCGGGACTCTGGGGTTCGCGAAATGAC
CGACCAAGCGACGCCCAACCTGCCATCACGAGATTTCGATTCCACCGCCGCCTTCTATGAAAGGTTGGGC
TTCGGAATCGTTTTCCGGGACGCCGGCTGGATGATCCTCCAGCGCGGGGATCTCATGCTGGAGTTCTTCG
CCCACCCCAACTTGTTTATTGCAGCTTATAATGGTTACAAATAAAGCAATAGCATCACAAATTTCACAAA
TAAAGCATTTTTTTCACTGCATTCTAGTTGTGGTTTGTCCAAACTCATCAATGTATCTTATCATGTCTGT
ATACCGTCGACCTCTAGCTAGAGCTTGGCGTAATCATGGTCATAGCTGTTTCCTGTGTGAAATTGTTATC
CGCTCACAATTCCACACAACATACGAGCCGGAAGCATAAAGTGTAAAGCCTGGGGTGCCTAATGAGTGAG
CTAACTCACATTAATTGCGTTGCGCTCACTGCCCGCTTTCCAGTCGGGAAACCTGTCGTGCCAGCTGCAT
TAATGAATCGGCCAACGCGCGGGGAGAGGCGGTTTGCGTATTGGGCGCTCTTCCGCTTCCTCGCTCACTG
ACTCGCTGCGCTCGGTCGTTCGGCTGCGGCGAGCGGTATCAGCTCACTCAAAGGCGGTAATACGGTTATC
CACAGAATCAGGGGATAACGCAGGAAAGAACATGTGAGCAAAAGGCCAGCAAAAGGCCAGGAACCGTAAA
AAGGCCGCGTTGCTGGCGTTTTTCCATAGGCTCCGCCCCCCTGACGAGCATCACAAAAATCGACGCTCAA
GTCAGAGGTGGCGAAACCCGACAGGACTATAAAGATACCAGGCGTTTCCCCCTGGAAGCTCCCTCGTGCG
CTCTCCTGTTCCGACCCTGCCGCTTACCGGATACCTGTCCGCCTTTCTCCCTTCGGGAAGCGTGGCGCTT
TCTCATAGCTCACGCTGTAGGTATCTCAGTTCGGTGTAGGTCGTTCGCTCCAAGCTGGGCTGTGTGCACG
AACCCCCCGTTCAGCCCGACCGCTGCGCCTTATCCGGTAACTATCGTCTTGAGTCCAACCCGGTAAGACA
CGACTTATCGCCACTGGCAGCAGCCACTGGTAACAGGATTAGCAGAGCGAGGTATGTAGGCGGTGCTACA
GAGTTCTTGAAGTGGTGGCCTAACTACGGCTACACTAGAAGAACAGTATTTGGTATCTGCGCTCTGCTGA
AGCCAGTTACCTTCGGAAAAAGAGTTGGTAGCTCTTGATCCGGCAAACAAACCACCGCTGGTAGCGGTGG
TTTTTTTGTTTGCAAGCAGCAGATTACGCGCAGAAAAAAAGGATCTCAAGAAGATCCTTTGATCTTTTCT
ACGGGGTCTGACGCTCAGTGGAACGAAAACTCACGTTAAGGGATTTTGGTCATGAGATTATCAAAAAGGA
TCTTCACCTAGATCCTTTTAAATTAAAAATGAAGTTTTAAATCAATCTAAAGTATATATGAGTAAACTTG
GTCTGACAGTTACCAATGCTTAATCAGTGAGGCACCTATCTCAGCGATCTGTCTATTTCGTTCATCCATA
GTTGCCTGACTCCCCGTCGTGTAGATAACTACGATACGGGAGGGCTTACCATCTGGCCCCAGTGCTGCAA
TGATACCGCGAGACCCACGCTCACCGGCTCCAGATTTATCAGCAATAAACCAGCCAGCCGGAAGGGCCGA
GCGCAGAAGTGGTCCTGCAACTTTATCCGCCTCCATCCAGTCTATTAATTGTTGCCGGGAAGCTAGAGTA
AGTAGTTCGCCAGTTAATAGTTTGCGCAACGTTGTTGCCATTGCTACAGGCATCGTGGTGTCACGCTCGT
CGTTTGGTATGGCTTCATTCAGCTCCGGTTCCCAACGATCAAGGCGAGTTACATGATCCCCCATGTTGTG
CAAAAAAGCGGTTAGCTCCTTCGGTCCTCCGATCGTTGTCAGAAGTAAGTTGGCCGCAGTGTTATCACTC
ATGGTTATGGCAGCACTGCATAATTCTCTTACTGTCATGCCATCCGTAAGATGCTTTTCTGTGACTGGTG
AGTACTCAACCAAGTCATTCTGAGAATAGTGTATGCGGCGACCGAGTTGCTCTTGCCCGGCGTCAATACG
GGATAATACCGCGCCACATAGCAGAACTTTAAAAGTGCTCATCATTGGAAAACGTTCTTCGGGGCGAAAA
CTCTCAAGGATCTTACCGCTGTTGAGATCCAGTTCGATGTAACCCACTCGTGCACCCAACTGATCTTCAG
CATCTTTTACTTTCACCAGCGTTTCTGGGTGAGCAAAAACAGGAAGGCAAAATGCCGCAAAAAAGGGAAT
AAGGGCGACACGGAAATGTTGAATACTCATACTCTTCCTTTTTCAATATTATTGAAGCATTTATCAGGGT
TATTGTCTCATGAGCGGATACATATTTGAATGTATTTAGAAAAATAAACAAATAGGGGTTCCGCGCACAT
TTCCCCGAAAAGTGCCACCTGACGTCGACGGATCGGGAGATCTCCCGATCCCCTATGGTGCACTCTCAGT
ACAATCTGCTCTGATGCCGCATAGTTAAGCCAGTATCTGCTCCCTGCTTGTGTGTTGGAGGTCGCTGAGT
AGTGCGCGAGCAAAATTTAAGCTACAACAAGGCAAGGCTTGACCGACAATT
